Addgene plasmid #58298: pSEVAT1K1A
Purpose: (Empty Backbone) GeneGuard vector cassette: thyA, R6K COR, Kid toxin; with ampR as cargo.
Depositing lab: Tom Ellis. Depositing organization: Imperial College London. Publication: GeneGuard: a Modular Plasmid System Designed for Biosafety. Wright O, Delmans M, Stan GB, Ellis T. ACS Synth Biol. 2014 May 13. 10.1021/sb500234s PubMed 24847673.
Backbone
  Vector backbone: SEVA
  Vector type: Bacterial Expression, Synthetic Biology
Growth in bacteria
  Bacterial resistance: Ampicillin, 100 μg/mL
  Growth temperature: 37°C
  Growth strain: E. coli MC1061 DIAL EI ΔthyA-Kis
  Growth instructions: For plasmid propagation, a host with an integrated GeneGuard genomic cassette is required.
  Copy number: Unknown
Resource information
  A portion of this plasmid was derived from a plasmid made by: Kid/Kis. Toxin-Antitoxin parts. Part source: Prof. Ramoń Diáz-Orejas (Dept of Molecular Microbiology and Infection Biology, Centro de Investigaciones Bioloǵicas, Madrid);DIAL strains. Part source: Prof J. Christopher Anderson (Dept of Bioengineering, University of California, Berkeley);COR parts. Part source: Prof Vićtor de Lorenzo (Systems Biology Program, Centro Nacional de Biotecnologiá, Madrid).
Terms and licenses: Academic/Nonprofit Terms; Industry Terms: Not Available to Industry
Depositor comments: Please note that this plasmid may require a unique bacterial strain, so make sure to confirm that you can also obtain the appropriate growth strain. Please contact us or contact our distributors if you have any questions.
How to cite: pSEVAT1K1A was a gift from Tom Ellis (Addgene plasmid # 58298 ; http://n2t.net/addgene:58298 ; RRID:Addgene_58298)
