[The description below was written by a language model from this plasmid's Addgene catalogue record and pLannotate feature annotations shown in this document.]
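Description:
pSEVAT1K1A is a 3,385 bp empty-backbone bacterial plasmid built in the SEVA modular format as part of the GeneGuard system, a synthetic-biology design intended to make a plasmid and its host mutually dependent and so limit its spread to other bacteria. Three biosafety modules make up the vector cassette. The first is a conditional origin of replication, the R6K γ ori, which only functions when the R6K initiator protein π is supplied in trans by the host. The second is thyA, encoding thymidylate synthase, which complements a ΔthyA host and provides auxotrophy-based plasmid maintenance. A fragment annotated as a trc promoter lies upstream of thyA, though the record does not state explicitly which promoter drives it. The third is the Kid toxin, annotated here by homology as a pemK fragment. It is an endoribonuclease-type toxin of a type II toxin-antitoxin pair and is tolerated only in cells that express the cognate Kis antitoxin.

The plasmid must therefore be propagated in a strain carrying the matching GeneGuard genomic cassette. The listed host is an E. coli MC1061 DIAL derivative that is ΔthyA and supplies Kis. A recipient lacking these functions could not replicate the plasmid and would be exposed to the toxin.

The cargo position holds a TEM-type β-lactamase gene (bla) with its native AmpR promoter, which confers ampicillin resistance and serves as example cargo. It sits next to a pUC18/19-type multiple cloning site with a short lacZα remnant. The fd, lambda t0 and rrnB T1 terminators insulate the modules from one another. Copy number is recorded as unknown.
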