Features (pLannotate 1.2.2; 11 found; start..end, strand, type, name):
     10..49      -  terminator     fd terminator: central terminator from bacteriophage fd (Otsuka and Kunisawa, 1982)
     56..913     -  CDS            bla: BLAT_ECOLX - Experimental evidence at protein level: Swiss-Prot protein existence level 1. TEM-type are the most prevalent beta-lactamases in enterobacteria; they hydrolyze the beta-lactam bond in susceptible beta-lactam antibiotics, thus conferring resistance to penicillins and cephalosporins. TEM-3 and TEM-4 are capable of hydrolyzing cefotaxime and ceftazidime. TEM-5 is capable of hydrolyzing ceftazidime. TEM-6 is capable of hydrolyzing ceftazidime and aztreonam. TEM-8/CAZ-2, TEM- 16/CAZ-7 and TEM-24/CAZ-6 are markedly active against ceftazidime. IRT- 4 shows resistance to beta-lactamase in
    914..1005    -  promoter       AmpR promoter: bla
   1066..1122    +  misc_feature   MCS: pUC18/19 multiple cloning site
   1130..1154    +  CDS            lacZα (fragment): LacZα fragment of β-galactosidase; lacZ fragment
   1165..1259    +  terminator     lambda t0 terminator: transcription terminator from phage lambda
   1352..1376    +  promoter       trc promoter (fragment): strong E. coli promoter; hybrid between the trp and lac UV5 promoters
   1473..2264    +  CDS            thyA: TYSY_ECO57 - Experimental evidence at protein level: Swiss-Prot protein existence level 1. Catalyzes the reductive methylation of 2'-deoxyuridine-5'- monophosphate (dUMP) to 2'-deoxythymidine-5'-monophosphate (dTMP) while utilizing 5,10-methylenetetrahydrofolate (mTHF) as the methyl donor and reductant in the reaction, yielding dihydrofolate (DHF) as a by- product. This enzymatic reaction provides an intracellular de novo source of dTMP, an essential precursor for DNA biosynthesis. From Escherichia coli O157:H7.
   2405..2734    -  CDS            pemK (fragment): PEMK_ECOLX - Experimental evidence at protein level: Swiss-Prot protein existence level 1. Toxic component of a type II toxin-antitoxin (TA) system. Probably functions as an endoribonuclease. Responsible for the stable maintenance of the plasmid during cell division by postsegregational killing of plasmid-less daughter cells. Neutralized by coexpression with cognate antitoxin PemI. Both PemI and PemK proteins bind to the promoter region of the pem operon to autoregulate their synthesis. From Escherichia coli.
   2874..3262    +  rep_origin     R6K γ ori: γ replication origin from E. coli plasmid R6K; requires the R6K initiator protein pi for replication
   3293..3379    -  terminator     rrnB T1 terminator: Escherichia coli rrnB; transcription terminator T1 from the E. coli rrnB gene
>Addgene plasmid #58298 | pSEVAT1K1A | depositor full sequence | sequence record 89809 | pSEVAT1K1A sequence 3385 bps
TTAATTAAGTCCAAAAAAAAAGGCTCCAAAAGGAGCCTTTAATTGTATCGGTTTACCAATGTTTAATCAG
GCTCGCGCCAATTTCCGCAATCTGACGGTTACGTTCATCCATCGTCGCCTGGCTGCCGGTGGTATAAATC
ACCACAATACGGCTCGGTTTACCATCCGGGCCCAGCGCCGCAATAATGCCACGGCTGCCACGTTCGCCCG
CACCGCTTTTATCCGCAATAAACCAGCCAGCCGGCAGCGCGCTACGCAGCAGCGGACCCGCCACTTTATC
CGCTTCCATCCAATCAATCAGTTGCTGGCGGCTTGCCAGGGTCAGCAGCTCACCCGTCAGCAGTTTACGC
AGGGTGGTCGCCATTGCTGCCGGCATGGTGGTATCACGTTCATCGTTCGGAATCGCTTCGTTCAGTTCCG
GTTCCCAACGATCCAGACGGGTCACATGATCGCCCATGTTATGCAGAAACGCGGTCAGTTCTTTCGGACC
GCCAATGGTCGTCAGCAGCAGGTTCGCCGCGGTGTTATCGCTCATGGTAATCGCCGCGCTGCACAGTTCA
CGCACGGTCATGCCATCGGTCAGATGTTTTTCGGTCACCGGGCTATATTCCACCAGATCGTTCTGGCTAT
AATGAATACGACGGCCCAGTTGTTCCTGGCCCGCATCCACACGGCTCAGAACCGCACCGCACAGCAGCAC
TTTAAAGGTGCTCATCATCGGAAAACGTTCTTCCGGACGAAAAGATTCCAGAATTTTGCCGCTGTTCAGA
TCCAGTTCAATATAGCCCACGCGCGCACCCAGTTGATCTTCCGCATCTTTCACTTTCACCAGGGTTTCCG
GATGCGCAAACACCGGCAGGCAAAACGCCGCAAAAAACGGAATCAGCGCCACACGAAAATGCTGAATGCT
CATACTCTTCCTTTTTCAATATTATTGAAGCATTTATCAGGGTTATTGTCTCATGAGCGGATACATATTT
GAATGTATTTAGAAAAATAAACAAATAGGGGAATTAAAAAAAAGCCCGCTCATTAGGCGGGCTACTACCT
AGGCCGCGGCCGCGCGAATTCGAGCTCGGTACCCGGGGATCCTCTAGAGTCGACCTGCAGGCATGCAAGC
TTGCGGCCGCGTCGTGACTGGGAAAACCCTGGCGACTAGTCTTGGACTCCTGTTGATAGATCCAGTAATG
ACCTCAGAACTCCATCTGGATTTGTTCAGAACGCTCGGTTGCCGCCGGGCGTTTTTTATTGGTGAGAATC
CAGGGGTCCCCAATAATTACGATTTAAATCACAGCAAACACCACGTCGGCCCTATCAGCTGCGTGCTTTC
TATGAGTCGTTGCTGCATAACTTGACAATTAATCATCCGGCTCGTAGGGTTTGTGGAGGGCCCAAGTTCA
CTTAAAAAGGAGATCAACAATGAAAGCAATTTTCGTACTGAAACATCTTAATCATGCTGGGGAGGGTTTC
TAATGAAACAGTATTTAGAACTGATGCAAAAAGTGCTCGACGAAGGCACACAGAAAAACGACCGTACCGG
AACCGGAACGCTTTCCATTTTTGGTCATCAGATGCGTTTTAACCTGCAAGATGGATTCCCGCTGGTGACA
ACTAAACGTTGCCACCTGCGTTCCATCATCCATGAACTGCTGTGGTTTCTTCAGGGCGACACTAACATTG
CTTATCTACACGAAAACAATGTCACCATCTGGGACGAATGGGCCGATGAAAACGGCGACCTCGGGCCAGT
GTATGGTAAACAGTGGCGTGCCTGGCCAACGCCAGATGGTCGTCATATTGACCAGATCACTACGGTACTG
AACCAGCTGAAAAACGACCCGGATTCGCGCCGCATTATTGTTTCAGCGTGGAACGTAGGCGAACTGGATA
AAATGGCGCTGGCACCGTGCCATGCATTCTTCCAGTTCTATGTGGCAGACGGCAAACTCTCTTGCCAGCT
TTATCAGCGCTCCTGTGACGTCTTCCTCGGCCTGCCGTTCAACATTGCCAGCTACGCGTTATTGGTGCAT
ATGATGGCGCAGCAGTGCGATCTGGAAGTGGGTGATTTTGTCTGGACCGGTGGCGACACGCATCTGTACA
GCAACCATATGGATCAAACTCATCTGCAATTAAGCCGCGAACCGCGTCCGCTGCCGAAGTTGATTATCAA
ACGTAAACCCGAATCCATCTTCGACTACCGTTTCGAAGACTTTGAGATTGAAGGCTACGATCCGCATCCG
GGCATTAAAGCGCCGGTGGCTATCTAAGACTTTTGTCAGGTTCCTACTGTGACGACTACCACCGATAGAC
TGGAGTGTTGCTGCGAAAAAACCCCGCCGAAGCGGGGTTTTTTGCGAGAAGTCACCACGATTGTGCTTTA
CACGGAGTAGTCGGCAGTTCCTTAAGTCAGAATAGTGGACAGGCGGCCAAGAACTTCGTTCATGATAGTC
TCCGGAACCCGTTCGAGTCGTTTTCCGCCCCGTGCTTTCATATCAATTGTCCGGGGTTGATCGCAACGTA
CAACACCTGTGGTACGTATGCCAACACCATCCAACGACACCGCAAAGCCGGCAGTGCGGGCAAAATTGCC
TCCGCTGGTTACGGGCACAACAACAGGCAGGCGGGTCACGCGATTAAAGGCCGCCGGTGTGACAATCAGC
ACCGGCCGCGTTCCCTGCTGCTCATGACCTGCGGTAGGATCAAGCGAGACAAGCCAGATTTCCCCTCTTT
CCATCTAGTATAACTATTGTTTCTCTAGTAACATTTATTGTACAACACGAGCCCATTTTTGTCAAATAAA
TTTTAAATTATATCAACGTTAATAAGACGTTGTCAATAAAATTATTTTGACAAAATTGGCCGGCCGGCGC
GCCGATCTGAAGATCAGCAGTTCAACCTGTTGATAGTACGTACTAAGCTCTCATGTTTCACGTACTAAGC
TCTCATGTTTAACGTACTAAGCTCTCATGTTTAACGAACTAAACCCTCATGGCTAACGTACTAAGCTCTC
ATGGCTAACGTACTAAGCTCTCATGTTTCACGTACTAAGCTCTCATGTTTGAACAATAAAATTAATATAA
ATCAGCAACTTAAATAGCCTCTAAGGTTTTAAGTTTTATAAGAAAAAAAAGAATATATAAGGCTTTTAAA
GCCTTTAAGGTTTAACGGTTGTGGACAACAAGCCAGGGATGTAACGCACTGAGAAGCCCTTAGAGCCTCT
CAAAGCAATTTTGAGTGACACAGGAACACTTAACGGCTGACATGGGGCGCGCCCAGCTGTCTAGGGCGGC
GGATTTGTCCTACTCAGGAGAGCGTTCACCGACAAACAACAGATAAAACGAAAGGCCCAGTCTTTCGACT
GAGCCTTTCGTTTTATTTGATGCCT
