>Addgene plasmid #58298 | pSEVAT1K1A | addgene partial sequence | sequence record 95132 | PTrcPro-F 5'-acaattaatcatccggctcg-3'
GGGGAGGGTTTCTAATGAAACAGTATTTAGAACTGATGCAAAAAGTGCTCGACGAAGGCACACAGAAAAA
CGACCGTACCGGAACCGGAACGCTTTCCATTTTTGGTCATCAGATGCGTTTTAACCTGCAAGATGGATTC
CCGCTGGTGACAACTAAACGTTGCCACCTGCGTTCCATCATCCATGAACTGCTGTGGTTTCTTCAGGGCG
ACACTAACATTGCTTATCTACACGAAAACAATGTCACCATCTGGGACGAATGGGCCGATGAAAACGGCGA
CCTCGGGCCAGTGTATGGTAAACAGTGGCGTGCCTGGCCAACGCCAGATGGTCGTCATATTGACCAGATC
ACTACGGTACTGAACCAGCTGAAAAACGACCCGGATTCGCGCCGCATTATTGTTTCAGCGTGGAACGTAG
GCGAACTGGATAAAATGGCGCTGGCACCGTGCCATGCATTCTTCCAGTTCTATGTGGCAGACGGCAAACT
CTCTTGCCAGCTTTATCAGCGCTCCTGTGACGTCTTCCTCGGCCTGCCGTTCAACATTGCCAGCTACGCG
TTATTGGTGCATATGATGGCGCAGCAGTGCGATCTGGAAGTGGGTGATTTTGTCTGGACCGGTGGCGACA
CGCATCTGTACAGCAACCATATGGATCAAACTCATCTGC
