>Addgene plasmid #58298 | pSEVAT1K1A | addgene partial sequence | sequence record 95133 | T0term-R 5'-GCGGCAACCGAGCGTTC-3'
CGGCCGCAAGCTTGCATGCCTGCAGGTCGACTCTAGAGGATCCCCGGGTACCGAGCTCGAATTCGCGCGG
CCGCGGCCTAGGTAGTAGCCCGCCTAATGAGCGGGCTTTTTTTTAATTCCCCTATTTGTTTATTTTTCTA
AATACATTCAAATATGTATCCGCTCATGAGACAATAACCCTGATAAATGCTTCAATAATATTGAAAAAGG
AAGAGTATGAGCATTCAGCATTTTCGTGTGGCGCTGATTCCGTTTTTTGCGGCGTTTTGCCTGCCGGTGT
TTGCGCATCCGGAAACCCTGGTGAAAGTGAAAGATGCGGAAGATCAACTGGGTGCGCGCGTGGGCTATAT
TGAACTGGATCTGAACAGCGGCAAAATTCTGGAATCTTTTCGTCCGGAAGAACGTTTTCCGATGATGAGC
ACCTTTAAAGTGCTGCTGTGCGGTGCGGTTCTGAGCCGTGTGGATGCGGGCCAGGAACAACTGGGCCGTC
GTATTCATTATAGCCAGAACGATCTGGTGGAATATAGCCCGGTGACCGAAAAACATCTGACCGATGGCAT
GACCGTGCGTGAACTGTGCAGCGCGGCGATTACCATGAGCGATAACACCGCGGCGAACCTGCTGCTGACG
ACCATTGGCGGTCCGAAAGAACTGACCGCG
