>Addgene plasmid #58298 | pSEVAT1K1A | addgene partial sequence | sequence record 95135 | pUni-fwd 5'-CTATCAACAGGTTGAACTG-3'
TTATTTATTTGACAAAAATGGGCTCGTGTTGTACAATAAATGTTACTAGAGAAACAATAGTTATACTAGA
TGGAAAGAGGGGAAATCTGGCTTGTCTCGCTTGATCCTACCGCAGGTCATGAGCAGCAGGGAACGCGGCC
GGTGCTGATTGTCACACCGGCGGCCTTTAATCGCGTGACCCGCCTGCCTGTTGTTGTGCCCGTAACCAGC
GGAGGCAATTTTGCCCGCACTGCCGGCTTTGCGGTGTCGTTGGATGGTGTTGGCATACGTACCACAGGTG
TTGTACGTTGCGATCAACCCCGGACAATTGATATGAAAGCACGGGGCGGAAAACGACTCGAACGGGTTCC
GGAGACTATCATGAACGAAGTTCTTGGCCGCCTGTCCACTATTCTGACTTAAGG
