>Addgene plasmid #58298 | pSEVAT1K1A | addgene partial sequence | sequence record 95136 | R6K-3' 5'-aacaagccagggatgtaacg-3'
CAATTTTGAGTGACACAGGAACACTTAACGGCTGACATGGGGCGCGCCCAGCTGTCTAGGGCGGCGGATT
TGTCCTACTCAGGAGAGCGTTCACCGACAAACAACAGATAAAACGAAAGGCCCAGTCTTTCGACTGAGCC
TTTCGTTTTATTTGATGCCTTTAATTAAGTCCAAAAAAAAAGGCTCCAAAAGGAGCCTTTAATTGTATCG
GTTTACCAATGTTTAATCAGGCTCGCGCCAATTTCCGCAATCTGACGGTTACGTTCATCCATCGTCGCCT
GGCTGCCGGTGGTATAAATCACCACAATACGGCTCGGTTTACCATCCGGGCCCAGCGCCGCAATAATGCC
ACGGCTGCCACGTTCGCCCGCACCGCTTTTATCCGCAATAAACCAGCCAGCCGGCAGCGCGCTACGCAGC
AGCGGACCCGCCACTTTATCCGCTTCCATCCAATCAATCAGTTGCTGGCGGCTTGCCAGGGTCAGCAGCT
CACCCGTCAGCAGTTTACGCAGGGTGGTCGCCATTGCTGCCGGCATGGTGGTATCACGTTCATCGTTCGG
AATCGCTTCGTTCAGTTCCGGTTCCCAACGATCCAGACGGGTCACATGATCGCCCATGTTATGCAGAAAC
GCGGTCAGTTCTTTCGGACCGCCAATGGTCGTCAGCAGCAGGTTCGCCGCGGTGTTATCGCTCATGGTAA
TCGCCGCGCTGCACAGTTCACGCACGGTCATGCCATCGGTCAGATGTTTTTCGGTCACCGGGCTATATTC
CACCAGATCGTTCTGGCTATAATGAATACGACGGCCCAGTTGTTCCTGGCCCGCATCCACACGG
